>Addgene plasmid #109518 | actc1b-Cav3-mKate2 | addgene full sequence | sequence record 224844 | Addgene NGS Result
GCAAGTTTGTACAAAAAAGCAGGCTGCCACCATGGCGGACCAGTACAACACTAACGAGGAGAAGATCCTG
AGGGACAGTCACACCAAAGAGATCGACTTGATCAACAGGGACCCCAAGCAAATCAACGAAGATGTCGTGA
AGGTGGATTTCGAGGATGTGATCGCCGAGCCTGATGGCACCCACAGTATGGACGGCGTGTGGAAGGCCAG
TTACACCACCTTCACCGTCTCCAAGTACTGGTGCTACCGTGTGCTATCAGCTGTCTTTGGCATCCCGGTG
GCACTGCTGTGGGGCTTCTGCTTCGCCTGCATCTCCTTCTGTCACATATGGGCCGTGATGCCTTGCATTA
AAAGCTATCTGATCGAGACGCAATGCCTGAGCCGCATCTACTCTCTCTGCATCCACACCTTCTGTGACCC
CTTGTTTGAAGCCCTAGGGAAGATCTTTAGCAGTGTTCGGGTGGCCTTACGCAAAGAGGTTCACCCAGCT
TTCTTGTACAAAGTGGCTATGGTGAGCGAGCTGATTAAGGAGAACATGCACATGAAGCTGTACATGGAGG
GCACCGTGAACAACCACCACTTCAAGTGCACATCCGAGGGCGAAGGCAAGCCCTACGAGGGCACCCAGAC
CATGAGAATCAAGGCGGTCGAGGGCGGCCCTCTCCCCTTCGCCTTCGACATCCTGGCTACCAGCTTCATG
TACGGCAGCAAAACCTTCATCAACCACACCCAGGGCATCCCCGACTTCTTTAAGCAGTCCTTCCCCGAGG
GCTTCACATGGGAGAGAGTCACCACATACGAAGACGGGGGCGTGCTGACCGCTACCCAGGACACCAGCCT
CCAGGACGGCTGCCTCATCTACAACGTCAAGATCAGAGGGGTGAACTTCCCATCCAACGGCCCTGTGATG
CAGAAGAAAACACTCGGCTGGGAGGCCTCCACCGAGACCCTGTACCCCGCTGACGGCGGCCTGGAAGGCA
GAGCCGACATGGCCCTGAAGCTCGTGGGCGGGGGCCACCTGATCTGCAACTTGAAGACCACATACAGATC
CAAGAAACCCGCTAAGAACCTCAAGATGCCCGGCGTCTACTATGTGGACAGAAGACTGGAAAGAATCAAG
GAGGCCGACAAAGAGACCTACGTCGAGCAGCACGAGGTGGCTGTGGCCAGATACTGCGACCTCCCTAGCA
AACTGGGGCACAGATGAGCGGCCGCGACTCTAGATCATAATCAGCCATACCACATTTGTAGAGGTTTTAC
TTGCTTTAAAAAACCTCCCACACCTCCCCCTGAACCTGAAACATAAAATGAATGCAATTGTTGTTGTTAA
CTTGTTTATTGCAGCTTATAATGGTTACAAATAAAGCAATAGCATCACAAATTTCACAAATAAAGCATTT
TTTTCACTGCCAACTTTATTATACATAGTTGATAATTCACTGGCCGTCGTTTTACGGTACCATCGATGAT
GATCCAGACATGATAAGATACATTGATGAGTTTGGACAAACCACAACTAGAATGCAGTGAAAAAAATGCT
TTATTTGTGAAATTTGTGATGCTATTGCTTTATTTGTAACCATTATAAGCTGCAATAAACAAGTTAACAA
CAACAATTGCATTCATTTTATGTTTCAGGTTCAGGGGGAGGTGTGGGAGGTTTTTTAAAGCAAGTAAAAC
CTCTACAAATGTGGTATGGCTGATTATGATCCTCTAGATCAGATCTGCGAAGATACGGCCACGGGTGCTC
TTGATCCTGTGGCTGATTTTGGACTGTGCTGCTCGCAGCTGCTGATGAATCACATACTTCCTCCATTTTC
TTCCACTGATTGACTGTTATAATTTCCCTAATTTCCAGGTCAAGGTGCTGTGCATTGTGGTAATAGATGT
GACATGACGTCACTTCCAAAGGACCAATGAACATGTCTGACCAATTTCATATAATGTGAAAACGATTTTC
ATAGGCAGAATAAATAACATTTAAATTAAACTGGGCATCAGCGCAATTCAATTGGTTTGGTAATAGCAAG
GGAAAATAGAATGAAGTGATCTCCAAAAAATAAGTACTTTTTGACTGTAAATAAAATTGTAAGGAGTAAA
AAGTACTTTTTTTTCTAAAAAAATGTAATTAAGTAAAAGTAAAAGTATTGATTTTTAATTGTACTCAAGT
AAAGTAAAAATCCCCAAAAATAATACTTAAGTACAGTAATCAAGTAAAATTACTCAAGTACTTTACACCT
CTGGTTCTTGACCCCCTACCTTCAGCAAGCCCAGCAGATCCACTAGTTCTAGAGCGGCCGCCACCGCGGT
GGAGCTCCAGCTTTTGTTCCCTTTAGTGAGGGTTAATTGCGCGCTTGGCGTAATCATGGTCATAGCTGTT
TCCTGTGTGAAATTGTTATCCGCTCACAATTCCACACAACATACGAGCCGGAAGCATAAAGTGTAAAGCC
TGGGGTGCCTAATGAGTGAGCTAACTCACATTAATTGCGTTGCGCTCACTGCCCGCTTTCCAGTCGGGAA
ACCTGTCGTGCCAGCTGCATTAATGAATCGGCCAACGCGCGGGGAGAGGCGGTTTGCGTATTGGGCGCTC
TTCCGCTTCCTCGCTCACTGACTCGCTGCGCTCGGTCGTTCGGCTGCGGCGAGCGGTATCAGCTCACTCA
AAGGCGGTAATACGGTTATCCACAGAATCAGGGGATAACGCAGGAAAGAACATGTGAGCAAAAGGCCAGC
AAAAGGCCAGGAACCGTAAAAAGGCCGCGTTGCTGGCGTTTTTCCATAGGCTCCGCCCCCCTGACGAGCA
TCACAAAAATCGACGCTCAAGTCAGAGGTGGCGAAACCCGACAGGACTATAAAGATACCAGGCGTTTCCC
CCTGGAAGCTCCCTCGTGCGCTCTCCTGTTCCGACCCTGCCGCTTACCGGATACCTGTCCGCCTTTCTCC
CTTCGGGAAGCGTGGCGCTTTCTCATAGCTCACGCTGTAGGTATCTCAGTTCGGTGTAGGTCGTTCGCTC
CAAGCTGGGCTGTGTGCACGAACCCCCCGTTCAGCCCGACCGCTGCGCCTTATCCGGTAACTATCGTCTT
GAGTCCAACCCGGTAAGACACGACTTATCGCCACTGGCAGCAGCCACTGGTAACAGGATTAGCAGAGCGA
GGTATGTAGGCGGTGCTACAGAGTTCTTGAAGTGGTGGCCTAACTACGGCTACACTAGAAGAACAGTATT
TGGTATCTGCGCTCTGCTGAAGCCAGTTACCTTCGGAAAAAGAGTTGGTAGCTCTTGATCCGGCAAACAA
ACCACCGCTGGTAGCGGTGGTTTTTTTGTTTGCAAGCAGCAGATTACGCGCAGAAAAAAAGGATCTCAAG
AAGATCCTTTGATCTTTTCTACGGGGTCTGACGCTCAGTGGAACGAAAACTCACGTTAAGGCATTTTGGT
CATGAGATTATCAAAAAGGATCTTCACCTAGATCCTTTTAAATTAAAAATGAAGTTTTAAATCAATCTAA
AGTATATATGAGTAAACTTGGTCTGACAGTTACCAATGCTTAATCAGTGAGGCACCTATCTCAGCGATCT
GTCTATTTCGTTCATCCATAGTTGCCTGACTCCCCGTCGTGTAGATAACTACGATACGGGAGGGCTTACC
ATCTGGCCCCAGTGCTGCAATGATACCGCGAGACCCACGCTCACCGGCTCCAGATTTATCAGCAATAAAC
CAGCCAGCCGGAAGGGCCGAGCGCAGAAGTGGTCCTGCAACTTTATCCGCCTCCATCCAGTCTATTAATT
GTTGCCGGGAAGCTAGAGTAAGTAGTTCGCCAGTTAATAGTTTGCGCAACGTTGTTGCCATTGCTACAGG
CATCGTGGTGTCACGCTCGTCGTTTGGTATGGCTTCATTCAGCTCCGGTTCCCAACGATCAAGGCGAGTT
ACATGATCCCCCATGTTGTGCAAAAAAGCGGTTAGCTCCTTCGGTCCTCCGATCGTTGTCAGAAGTAAGT
TGGCCGCAGTGTTATCACTCATGGTTATGGCAGCACTGCATAATTCTCTTACTGTCATGCCATCCGTAAG
ATGCTTTTCTGTGACTGGTGAGTACTCAACCAAGTCATTCTGAGAATAGTGTATGCGGCGACCGAGTTGC
TCTTGCCCGGCGTCAATACGGGATAATACCGCGCCACATAGCAGAACTTTAAAAGTGCTCATCATTGGAA
AACGTTCTTCGGGGCGAAAACTCTCAAGGATCTTACCGCTGTTGAGATCCAGTTCGATGTAACCCACTCG
TGCACCCAACTGATCTTCAGCATCTTTTACTTTCACCAGCGTTTCTGGGTGAGCAAAAACAGGAAGGCAA
AATGCCGCAAAAAAGGGAATAAGGGCGACACGGAAATGTTGAATACTCATACTCTTCCTTTTTCAATATT
ATTGAAGCATTTATCAGGGTTATTGTCTCATGAGCGGATACATATTTGAATGTATTTAGAAAAATAAACA
AATAGGGGTTCCGCGCACATTTCCCCGAAAAGTGCCACCTAAATTGTAAGCGTTAATATTTTGTTAAAAT
TCGCGTTAAATTTTTGTTAAATCAGCTCATTTTTTAACCAATAGGCCGAAATCGGCAAAATCCCTTATAA
ATCAAAAGAATAGACCGAGATAGGGT
[37 nt withheld, positions 4647-4683]
AAAGAACGTGGACTCCAACGTCAAAGG
[32 nt withheld, positions 4711-4742]
GCTGGCTAAGAACTCATCAGCCTCCCCGGTCCATCTACCCACGTACCAATGCACCAATTGGCCACAATGA
CGGCTACTACATGGTGCCATTCCTTCCTCTTTATAGGAATGGAGACTACCTCCTGTCCAACAATGCTCTT
GGATACGAGTACGCCTACCTGTTGGACCCAGGTCATTGCACAACACCAGAAATGCCCTCTGATCTGCAAA
AGACGTGAATATCTGTTCAGACACCCATATCCACTCTGTTCCACACAGGTCAGAGGTTTGTCCAGGAGTT
CTTGACAGAGGTGTAAAAAGTACTCAAAAATTTTACTCAAGTGAAAGTACAAGTACTTAGGGAAAATTTT
ACTCAATTAAAAGTAAAAGTATCTGGCTAGAATCTTACTTGAGTAAAAGTAAAAAAGTACTCCATTAAAA
TTGTACTTGAGTATTAAGGAAGTAAAAGTAAAAGCAAGAAAGAAAACTAGAGATTCTTGTTTAAGCTTTT
AATCTCAAAAAACATTAAATGAAATGCATACAAGGTTTTATCCTGCTTTAGAACTGTTTGTATTTAATTA
TCAAACTATAAGACAGACAATCTAATGCCAGTACACGCTACTCAAAGTTGTAAAACCTCAGATTTAACTT
CAGTAGAAGCTGATTCTCAAAATTGTTAGTGTCAAGCCTAGCTCTTTTGGGGCTGAAAAGCAATCCTGCA
GTGCTGAAAAGCCTCTCACAGGCAGCCGATGCGGGAAGAGGTGTATTAGTCTTGATAGAGAGGCTGCAAA
TAGCAGGAAACGTGAGCAGAGACTCCCTGGTGTCTGAAACACAGGCCAGATGGGCCCTCGAGCAGGAAAC
AGCTATGACCATGATTACGCCAAGCTATCAACTTTGTATAGAAAAGTTGGCACGCGCAGATTCCGTGTGG
GCCTGGTAATATCTTACCATTTTAAGCTATTTTAAGATTAGGGAAAAAAATTAAATAAAACTACTTTAAA
ATTACTTTCCTTAAAAAGCAACATATTTATTTAGTTTTTGTTTAACTGGCTCAAGATTGTAATATTTTAC
TTTTACATGTTTTTTTAAGTACCTAAATGTGTTCAAAAGTAAAGTATGTTATTGTTTTTTTTTTTTAATG
TTAGCTAAGCTTTAAATTGTAATATATTACTTTTAAAAGTGACTTTTTAAAAATGTAAATAAAAAAGTAA
CTATAAATGTGTAATGCATGTTATTTCTGTGGGTTTTTAATTTTCATCTCAACTGGGCTTACAATTTTAA
CATAATAAAAATCAAATCAAATCAAATCAGGCCCTTATTTGTCACATACACTCTTGTATACTGAAATAAA
CTAAATGTTGAGAAAAATTTAAATACACCAAAATAACGCATACCTTTTTTGTAATTACCTAAGTAAAACA
TTTAGTTCCTTTTTTAAGTGACTCAAGATTGTAATCTATTAATTGTAAAAGATAAAACTAGTGATCAATC
TGACGTGCTTCTATGCAGCCTGTGAGATTAATTGTGATGTTTAATTATTAAACAATTTAAATGGATCAAA
CATTTCACATGTGCTTATTGTGTCCAACAAAACCAGCAGAAGCACTTAAAAATATTGCATGACAACATGA
GTTTTTAATGTAAATTATATATACTTCCTAAACGAAGTTAATCATATTTCTAAAATAATAATGTCATTGA
AATATTTAAATAAATGATAAGCTTTAGTTGATTCAACATAAAATTGAAAGCAATAAGGACTTTTTTTTTT
TACAGCGGTGAAGCAAAAGCATGTAATAATCATATAATATAATAAATAAATAAATAAATAATGGCTCTTG
GTGCAAATATGAACACTTTAAATAAATATAGAATAAATATGATCAATAAGTCATAACGATGTGTTTTATG
TTGATTATAATTTAAACATGTTTCTAACGCAAGTTTTAAAAACTGTTTTAAAGTATTATTTTAAGTTATA
AGATCAATTTGACTCAACATTTTGTAGTGAAAATATGTTGTGTAAAATTAATATAATATACACTATAAAA
ATGCAGGGTTCCACACAATACATTAATGTTGTCCCAACACAAATCGATTAAGTTAACAAATATATGTGGA
TTGAACATAAAAAATTAAGTTGTCCCAATGAAATCTCAAGAATTGTGTTGTTTCAGCTCATTTTAAATAA
GTAGTTTTAACAAGTAAAAAATAACATATTTTTGAGTGTGTATATATATATATTACAAAATATAATAATA
TAAAATGTAAAAGATATAAACCATGCTACATATATTTAAGAGCTATTTTGCACATTACTTTTTTGCAAGC
CATTTTAGTGTTTTTTTTACAAATATATATTAGCTAAATATACAATATCTTAAATATACAATTAATCAGA
CATGCAATTAATGCATTTAACCTACATAAAAATACATGATCAACATATGTTTTATGCTGATTACAACTAA
ATCAAACGTAATGAAATTAATTTATAAAAGCGATTTAAATATGTCAATATTTTAAGTTAAAATCACTTGA
AACCTACTATAAATGAACTTAAATTAAAAAAATCTCCTTTAATTCCAATGCAACAGTGTTGTTTTTTCAG
CTGAGGACCCCCGGTGCAGATGGTTGGCCCCCGGCCCGCTATTCTAAGGAAGCCTTTCTTAATTTTAGGG
CGGCGCTGCATGCGCTCAGATCAGATTCACGGGTGGAGAGGGTTATTTTCTCTTTTTTATTTTTTCTTGC
CTGCTCATATTTGGGCCTGTGTGAACCCCAGGCTCCGCCTCGGCCCCCAGGAGCCGCTCTTATTTAAAGG
GGATCCTCGCCTTCAGTCTTCGTCCCAGTGGAAGCATCAGTCTTGTGATAACAACTTGGTGAGTCCTACA
GACCAGCGCTCGACTCTAGGCTTTAAATGCATTGATTTCTCTGGATTAGCTACCGGGAGAGTTTTAACTT
TGCTTATTAGTCTTGTGCTCGAACTGCTAGGTTTAAAGAGTGTTTTCTCTAATGCATGCATGAAGCGACA
GCTGAAAACCAGAAATAGAGCGTTTGTCCTCCTGTTAAACTCTAGCCTTTCTTTGGCATTTGTCAGTCCG
AGTCTTCAGCTGCCGGCAGGAGATTGGGTTTCAGTAACACTTGCTGAGCACAAACTACACGTGCTTTCTT
CAGATTTAATTCATTATTAATCATTCTAGATTTAAATGATGTTCTTACTCATTGCTGATTATTTTAGCCT
TGCGGAGCAGATTAAATGAGCACGTGTTTCATTAAGATTGATTTAAATATAATTAATATTTCACCACTGT
AGTTTTAAAATTGCCTTCTAAGTCATGGTTGATTTTTAATAGGTATCGGCTCTAATTAGATTACTATTTT
GGTTTTTAAATGTTATTTCTATTTCATTTGTAGGCTCGTTTTTAATGTGATTTTATTAGATTCTAGTTTT
AAAATCATCTCTTAGCCTTAATGAGCAGACTGAATGAACATGTTTCATTAAGATTAACTTCATTATAATG
AATTATTTAATCATTCTAGTGGGTTATAAATCAGCTCTATTTAAATTAATTGTCGTGTTTATTTCTATTT
AATTTTTGATTATTTTTTCAGGGTCGTTTTTATGTGATTTTTTCCCGTTTCTAATTTTAAACTAATTGTT
TGATTTTTATATGATTCGACTCTTTTTAAATGAATTGTTTTGCTTTTTTTATTGAGCATATATATATTAT
ACAATTTCAATCAACAATTGTTGTGCTTTTTAAATGTTGTTTCTATTTCATTTCTAGGGTCGATTTTATT
CGATTCTAGTTTTAAAATCGTGATTTTTAACTTCTAACCTTACTGAGCAGACTGAATGAACATGTTTCAT
CAAGATTAACTTCATTATAGTTAATTATTGAATCGTGCTAGTGGTTTATAAATCAGCTCTATTTAAATTA
ATCATCATCATTATTTCTATTTAATTTTTATTATTTCTTTAGGATTATTTTTATGTGATTTTTTTCACGT
TCTAGTTTTAAACTCAATGCTCATTACTGCTCACCCTTGCTGAGCAGTCTTTCGTTAAGATTAAATTAAT
TAATAACCATTCTAGTTTTAAAACAGTGTCTTAAGGCATAGCTGATATTTTACAAGTTTACTATTTAATA
TATCTCCTTTCTTTTTTTAGGGTCGATTTCATCTGATTTGATTAATTTTTATTATCTTCACTAAGCTTTT
TGTTCTAGGTTTTATTCTCAGTATTATTACTGTTATATTTGAACTGAATTTCTCCTCATAGTTTATTCAT
TTTATTTATTTATTTTTTGTTTATTCGCTATTTTGTATTTTAGTTTTTAATTAGAAATTTTATTAGAATC
GTTTTGAACTAGTTTTTATGCACTCTAACATTAATATTAAATCATAACTATTATTTTTATTATAATTTAT
TTGTGTTTATCTTTTTGTGTAGCTTTCATGTGTTTTTATTTTAGTTTTATTATGTTTGCATTGAATTTTT
TGGACTAGTTTATATAACGATATACAGAAAAGCCATGACAACAAATGTTTTTATAATACCTATTAAGTAT
AAGCTAATCAGATTTCCACTATTCTGTTCAAAGTTAACATTATTAGCCATTCTGATGGATCATTTGACAT
TTGTCATATGTCTTTATGAACACTGCTCTTTCAGATGCCACTTTTAAAGCTGTTTTTTACAGTAAATGAA
CGTTTATTATTATGACATTATTTCCTAAGGCCTCTAGAGTACAGCAGGATGTGGCGTGTGCATTACCGTG
TAATTATGCTGACTGTAAATGTGCATTTATAGACTGTCAGCATGTCTGACTGTGCGCTGTTGTGATTGGT
CCTGCACAGACCAAG
Features (pLannotate 1.2.2; 23 found; start..end, strand, type, name):
      2..22      +  protein_bind   attB1: mutant version of attB; core recombination site for the Gateway® BP reaction BP Clonase™
     32..481     +  CDS            CAV3: CAV3_HUMAN - Experimental evidence at protein level: Swiss-Prot protein existence level 1. May act as a scaffolding protein within caveolar membranes. Interacts directly with G-protein alpha subunits and can functionally regulate their activity. May also regulate voltage-gated potassium channels. Plays a role in the sarcolemma repair mechanism of both skeletal muscle and cardiomyocytes that permits rapid resealing of membranes disrupted by mechanical stress (By similarity). Mediates the recruitment of CAVIN2 and CAVIN3 proteins to the caveolae (PubMed:19262564). From Homo sapiens (Human).
    486..506     -  protein_bind   attB2: mutant version of attB; core recombination site for the Gateway® BP reaction BP Clonase™
    509..1207    +  CDS            mKate2: monomeric far-red fluorescent protein (Shcherbo et al., 2009) mammalian codon-optimized
   1223..1306    +  CDS            large T antigen (fragment): large T antigen from SV40 (simian virus 40)
   1329..1410    +  polyA_signal   SV40 poly(A) signal: SV40 polyadenylation signal
   1411..1431    -  protein_bind   attB3: mutant version of attB; core recombination site for the Gateway® BP reaction BP Clonase™
   1435..1455    +  CDS            lacZα (fragment): LacZα fragment of β-galactosidase; lacZ fragment
   1471..1605    -  polyA_signal   SV40 poly(A) signal: SV40 polyadenylation signal
   1628..1711    -  CDS            large T antigen (fragment): large T antigen from SV40 (simian virus 40)
   2277..2317    -  misc_feature   MCS (fragment): pBluescript multiple cloning site
   2330..2348    -  promoter       T3 promoter: promoter for bacteriophage T3 RNA polymerase
   2393..2409    -  protein_bind   lac operator: The lac repressor binds to the lac operator to inhibit transcription in E. coli. This inhibition can be relieved by adding lactose or isopropyl-β-D-thiogalactopyranoside (IPTG). lac repressor encoded by lacI
   2417..2447    -  promoter       lac promoter: promoter for the E. coli lac operon
   2462..2483    -  protein_bind   CAP binding site: CAP binding activates transcription in the presence of cAMP. E. coli catabolite activator protein
   2496..2588    -  CDS            lacI (fragment): lac repressor; lacI; The lac repressor binds to the lac operator to inhibit transcription in E. coli. This inhibition can be relieved by adding lactose or isopropyl-β-D-thiogalactopyranoside (IPTG).
   2771..3359    -  rep_origin     ori: high-copy-number ColE1/pMB1/pBR322/pUC origin of replication
   3530..4390    -  CDS            AmpR: β-lactamase; bla; confers resistance to ampicillin, carbenicillin, and related antibiotics
   4391..4495    -  promoter       AmpR promoter: bla
   4521..4742    -  rep_origin     M13 ori (fragment) (sequence partly withheld): M13 bacteriophage origin of replication; arrow indicates direction of (+) strand synthesis
   4742..5029    +  CDS            tyr (fragment) (sequence partly withheld): TYRO_ORYLA - Also known as tyro. Experimental evidence at transcript level: Swiss-Prot protein existence level 2. This is a copper-containing oxidase that functions in the formation of pigments such as melanins and other polyphenolic compounds. From Oryzias latipes (Japanese rice fish) (Japanese killifish).
   5611..5631    +  protein_bind   attB4: mutant version of attB; core recombination site for the Gateway® BP reaction BP Clonase™
   6532..6548    -  promoter       copia promoter (fragment): strong promoter from the Drosophila transposable element copia (Sinclair et al., 1986)
