[The description below was written by a language model from this plasmid's Addgene catalogue record and pLannotate feature annotations shown in this document.]
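Description:
actc1b-Cav3-mKate2 is a zebrafish expression plasmid of about 9.6 kb, made by Gateway recombination into the destination vector pDEST-actc1b-mKate2-ccdb. It is designed to express zebrafish Caveolin-3 (cav3) fused at its C terminus to the monomeric far-red fluorescent protein mKate2, specifically in muscle. In bacteria it is maintained through a high-copy ColE1/pUC-type origin and selected with ampicillin via the β-lactamase gene. Remnants of a pBluescript-type backbone are also annotated, including lac promoter/operator elements, a T3 promoter and a partial M13 origin.

In the feature table, the Cav3 coding sequence sits between attB1 and attB2 sites. The annotation software labels it by homology to human CAV3, but the catalogue gives the species as D. rerio. The mKate2 open reading frame follows immediately, then an SV40 polyadenylation signal and an attB3 site. An attB4 site lies several kilobases upstream of attB1 when the circular map is read through. The intervening stretch is essentially unannotated apart from a short match to a copia promoter that is probably spurious. By the construct's name and stated purpose, this region presumably holds the actc1b (muscle alpha-actin) promoter that drives the fusion, although the promoter is not annotated as a feature. A second SV40 poly(A) signal in the opposite orientation and a fragment matching medaka tyrosinase are also present. The tyrosinase match is typical of Tol2 transposon arms in zebrafish Gateway vectors, but the record does not confirm any transposon elements.

The construct serves to label caveolae and the sarcolemma in live zebrafish muscle fibres. It was deposited with an in vivo cell biological screen addressing how T-tubules form.
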