Addgene plasmid #109518: actc1b-Cav3-mKate2
Purpose: Muscle specific zebrafish expression of mKate2 fused to Caveolin3
Depositing lab: Rob Parton. Depositing organization: University of Queensland, Institute for Molecular Bioscience. Publication: In vivo cell biological screening identifies an endocytic capture mechanism for T-tubule formation. Hall TE, Martel N, Ariotti N, Xiong Z, Lo HP, Ferguson C, Rae J, Lim YW, Parton RG. Nat Commun. 2020 Jul 24;11(1):3711. doi: 10.1038/s41467-020-17486-w. PubMed 32709891.
Backbone
  Vector backbone: pDEST-actc1b-mKate2-ccdb
  Vector type: Zebrafish plasmids
Growth in bacteria
  Bacterial resistance: Ampicillin, 100 μg/mL
  Growth temperature: 37°C
  Growth strain: DH5alpha
  Copy number: High Copy
Gene/Insert
  Gene/Insert name: Cav3
  Species: D. rerio (zebrafish)
  Entrez Gene: cav3 (a.k.a. im:6902906, zgc:109710)
  Tag / fusion protein: mKate2 (C terminal on insert)
  Cloning method: Gateway Cloning
Terms and licenses: Academic/Nonprofit Terms; Industry Terms: Not Available to Industry
How to cite: actc1b-Cav3-mKate2 was a gift from Rob Parton (Addgene plasmid # 109518 ; http://n2t.net/addgene:109518 ; RRID:Addgene_109518)
